>Addgene plasmid #19953 | pcDNA3-myc3-CUL4A delta N100 | addgene partial sequence | sequence record 26178 | 19953 with CMV-F
AGCNGAGCTCTCTGGCTAACTAGAGAANCCACTGCTTACTGGCTTATCGAAATTAATACGACTCACTATA
GGGAGACCCAAGCTATGGAGCAAAAGCTCATCTCAGAGGAAGATCTGGAATTAGAGCAAAAGCTCATCTC
AGAGGAAGATCTGGAATTAGAGCAAAAGCTCATCTCAGAGGAAGATCTGGAATTCAGGATCCTGATATCC
GCGGTACCAAGCTTCTCGAGCATGCATCTAGTGGATCCAATGCTCTACAAGCAACTGCGTCAGGCCTGTG
AAGACCACGTCCAGGCACAGATCCTTCCGTTTAGAGAAGACTCACTAGATAGTGTTTTATTTTTAAAGAA
GATTAACACGTGCTGGCAGGACCACTGCAGACAAATGATCATGATCAGAAGCATCTTCCTGTTCTTGGAC
CGCACCTATGTGCTGCAGAACTCCACGCTGCCCTCCATCTGGGATATGGGATTAGAACTGTTTAGAACCC
ATATTATTAGTGATAAAATGGTTCAGAGTAAAACCATTGATGGAATCCTACTGCTGATCGAGCGCGAGAG
GAGCGGCGAGGCCGTGGACCGGAGCCTGTTGCGGAGCCTCCTGGGCATGCTGTCTGACCTGN
