[The description below was written by a language model from this plasmid's Addgene catalogue record.]
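Description:
pcDNA3-myc3-CUL4A delta N100 is a mammalian expression plasmid built on the Invitrogen pcDNA3 backbone and carrying human cullin 4A (CUL4A) fused at its N-terminus to a triple myc epitope tag supplied by the modified backbone. It is propagated in E. coli under ampicillin selection and is recorded as low copy. G418 is listed as the selectable marker for mammalian cells, which allows stable transfectants to be selected as well as transient expression. The record gives no feature table and does not name the promoter. Standard pcDNA3 drives inserts from the CMV immediate-early promoter with a downstream polyadenylation signal, and the listed T7 and SP6 sequencing primers fit the phage promoter sites that flank the pcDNA3 polylinker.

The insert was introduced by restriction cloning and is listed at about 3 kb. The plasmid name points to a deletion of the N-terminal 100 residues of CUL4A. However, the mutation field describes only "the longest published clone" and does not define deletion boundaries, so the exact extent of the truncation relative to the reference isoform cannot be confirmed from the record. Cullins are scaffold subunits of cullin-RING E3 ubiquitin ligases, and their N-terminal regions generally mediate binding of substrate-receptor adaptors. An N-terminally truncated form would therefore typically be used to test the contribution of that region.

The associated publication concerns NEDD8 modification of cullins and their interaction with the inhibitor CAND1. This suggests the construct is used to express myc-tagged CUL4A in cultured mammalian cells for immunoprecipitation, immunoblotting and binding studies of cullin ligase assembly and regulation.
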