Addgene plasmid #19953: pcDNA3-myc3-CUL4A delta N100
Depositing lab: Yue Xiong. Depositing organization: University of North Carolina at Chapel Hill. Publication: NEDD8 modification of CUL1 dissociates p120(CAND1), an inhibitor of CUL1-SKP1 binding and SCF ligases. Liu J, Furukawa M, Matsumoto T, Xiong Y. Mol Cell. 2002 Dec . 10(6):1511-8. 10.1016/S1097-2765(02)00783-9 PubMed 12504025.
Backbone
  Vector backbone: pcDNA3
  Backbone manufacturer: Invitrogen
  Backbone size w/o insert (bp): 5437
  Vector type: Mammalian Expression
  Selectable markers: G418
Growth in bacteria
  Bacterial resistance: Ampicillin, 100 μg/mL
  Growth temperature: 37°C
  Growth strain: DH5alpha
  Copy number: Low Copy
Gene/Insert
  Gene/Insert name: CUL4A (cullin 4A) (alt name: CUL4A)
  Species: H. sapiens (human)
  Insert size (bp): 2982
  Mutation: The longest published clone (Q13619)
  GenBank ID: NM_001008895
  Entrez Gene: CUL4A
  Tag / fusion protein: myc3 (N terminal on backbone)
  Cloning method: Restriction Enzyme
  Sequencing primers: 5′ T7; 3′ SP6
Terms and licenses: Academic/Nonprofit Terms; Industry Terms: Not Available to Industry
How to cite: pcDNA3-myc3-CUL4A delta N100 was a gift from Yue Xiong (Addgene plasmid # 19953 ; http://n2t.net/addgene:19953 ; RRID:Addgene_19953)
